>Addgene plasmid #127787 | pMH-HT_SsCHAD-H29A-R32A-R36A-R69A | addgene full sequence | sequence record 249722 | Addgene NGS Result
TGGCGAATGGG
[124 nt withheld, positions 12-135]
C
[91 nt withheld, positions 137-227]
A
[49 nt withheld, positions 229-277]
CCTTTGACGTTGGAGTCCACGTTCTTT
[37 nt withheld, positions 305-341]
ACCCTATCTCGGTCTATTCTTTTGATTTATAAGGGATTTTGCCGATTTCGGCCTATTGGTTAAAAAATGA
GCTGATTTAACAAAAATTTAACGCGAATTTTAACAAAATATTAACGCTTACAATTTAGGTGGCACTTTTC
GGGGAAATGTGCGCGGAACCCCTATTTGTTTATTTTTCTAAATACATTCAAATATGTATCCGCTCATGAA
TTAATTCTTAGAAAAACTCATCGAGCATCAAATGAAACTGCAATTTATTCATATCAGGATTATCAATACC
ATATTTTTGAAAAAGCCGTTTCTGTAATGAAGGAGAAAACTCACCGAGGCAGTTCCATAGGATGGCAAGA
TCCTGGTATCGGTCTGCGATTCCGACTCGTCCAACATCAATACAACCTATTAATTTCCCCTCGTCAAAAA
TAAGGTTATCAAGTGAGAAATCACCATGAGTGACGACTGAATCCGGTGAGAATGGCAAAAGTTTATGCAT
TTCTTTCCAGACTTGTTCAACAGGCCAGCCATTACGCTCGTCATCAAAATCACTCGCATCAACCAAACCG
TTATTCATTCGTGATTGCGCCTGAGCGAGACGAAATACGCGATCGCTGTTAAAAGGACAATTACAAACAG
GAATCGAATGCAACCGGCGCAGGAACACTGCCAGCGCATCAACAATATTTTCACCTGAATCAGGATATTC
TTCTAATACCTGGAATGCTGTTTTCCCGGGGATCGCAGTGGTGAGTAACCATGCATCATCAGGAGTACGG
ATAAAATGCTTGATGGTCGGAAGAGGCATAAATTCCGTCAGCCAGTTTAGTCTGACCATCTCATCTGTAA
CATCATTGGCAACGCTACCTTTGCCATGTTTCAGAAACAACTCTGGCGCATCGGGCTTCCCATACAATCG
ATAGATTGTCGCACCTGATTGCCCGACATTATCGCGAGCCCATTTATACCCATATAAATCAGCATCCATG
TTGGAATTTAATCGCGGCCTAGAGCAAGACGTTTCCCGTTGAATATGGCTCATAACACCCCTTGTATTAC
TGTTTATGTAAGCAGACAGTTTTATTGTTCATGACCAAAATCCCTTAACGTGAGTTTTCGTTCCACTGAG
CGTCAGACCCCGTAGAAAAGATCAAAGGATCTTCTTGAGATCCTTTTTTTCTGCGCGTAATCTGCTGCTT
GCAAACAAAAAAACCACCGCTACCAGCGGTGGTTTGTTTGCCGGATCAAGAGCTACCAACTCTTTTTCCG
AAGGTAACTGGCTTCAGCAGAGCGCAGATACCAAATACTGTCCTTCTAGTGTAGCCGTAGTTAGGCCACC
ACTTCAAGAACTCTGTAGCACCGCCTACATACCTCGCTCTGCTAATCCTGTTACCAGTGGCTGCTGCCAG
TGGCGATAAGTCGTGTCTTACCGGGTTGGACTCAAGACGATAGTTACCGGATAAGGCGCAGCGGTCGGGC
TGAACGGGGGGTTCGTGCACACAGCCCAGCTTGGAGCGAACGACCTACACCGAACTGAGATACCTACAGC
GTGAGCTATGAGAAAGCGCCACGCTTCCCGAAGGGAGAAAGGCGGACAGGTATCCGGTAAGCGGCAGGGT
CGGAACAGGAGAGCGCACGAGGGAGCTTCCAGGGGGAAACGCCTGGTATCTTTATAGTCCTGTCGGGTTT
CGCCACCTCTGACTTGAGCGTCGATTTTTGTGATGCTCGTCAGGGGGGCGGAGCCTATGGAAAAACGCCA
GCAACGCGGCCTTTTTACGGTTCCTGGCCTTTTGCTGGCCTTTTGCTCACATGTTCTTTCCTGCGTTATC
CCCTGATTCTGTGGATAACCGTATTACCGCCTTTGAGTGAGCTGATACCGCTCGCCGCAGCCGAACGACC
GAGCGCAGCGAGTCAGTGAGCGAGGAAGCGGAAGAGCGCCTGATGCGGTATTTTCTCCTTACGCATCTGT
GCGGTATTTCACACCGCAATGGTGCACTCTCAGTACAATCTGCTCTGATGCCGCATAGTTAAGCCAGTAT
ACACTCCGCTATCGCTACGTGACTGGGTCATGGCTGCGCCCCGACACCCGCCAACACCCGCTGACGCGCC
CTGACGGGCTTGTCTGCTCCCGGCATCCGCTTACAGACAAGCTGTGACCGTCTCCGGGAGCTGCATGTGT
CAGAGGTTTTCACCGTCATCACCGAAACGCGCGAGGCAGCTGCGGTAAAGCTCATCAGCGTGGTCGTGAA
GCGATTCACAGATGTCTGCCTGTTCATCCGCGTCCAGCTCGTTGAGTTTCTCCAGAAGCGTTAATGTCTG
GCTTCTGATAAAGCGGGCCATGTTAAGGGCGGTTTTTTCCTGTTTGGTCACTGATGCCTCCGTGTAAGGG
GGATTTCTGTTCATGGGGGTAATGATACCGATGAAACGAGAGAGGATGCTCACGATACGGGTTACTGATG
ATGAACATGCCCGGTTACTGGAACGTTGTGAGGGTAAACAACTGGCGGTATGGATGCGGCGGGACCAGAG
AAAAATCACTCAGGGTCAATGCCAGCGCTTCGTTAATACAGATGTAGGTGTTCCACAGGGTAGCCAGCAG
CATCCTGCGATGCAGATCCGGAACATAATGGTGCAGGGCGCTGACTTCCGCGTTTCCAGACTTTACGAAA
CACGGAAACCGAAGACCATTCATGTTGTTGCTCAGGTCGCAGACGTTTTGCAGCAGCAGTCGCTTCACGT
TCGCTCGCGTATCGGTGATTCATTCTGCTAACCAGTAAGGCAACCCCGCCAGCCTAGCCGGGTCCTCAAC
GACAGGAGCACGATCATGCGCACCCGTGGGGCCGCCATGCCGGCGATAATGGCCTGCTTCTCGCCGAAAC
GTTTGGTGGCGGGACCAGTGACGAAGGCTTGAGCGAGGGCGTGCAAGATTCCGAATACCGCAAGCGACAG
GCCGATCATCGTCGCGCTCCAGCGAAAGCGGTCCTCGCCGAAAATGACCCAGAGCGCTGCCGGCACCTGT
CCTACGAGTTGCATGATAAAGAAGACAGTCATAAGTGCGGCGACGATAGTCATGCCCCGCGCCCACCGGA
AGGAGCTGACTGGGTTGAAGGCTCTCAAGGGCATCGGTCGAGATCCCGGTGCCTAATGAGTGAGCTAACT
TACATTAATTGCGTTGCGCTCACTGCCCGCTTTCCAGTCGGGAAACCTGTCGTGCCAGCTGCATTAATGA
ATCGGCCAACGCGCGGGGAGAGGCGGTTTGCGTATTGGGCGCCAGGGTGGTTTTTCTTTTCACCAGTGAG
ACGGGCAACAGCTGATTGCCCTTCACCGCCTGGCCCTGAGAGAGTTGCAGCAAGCGGTCCACGCTGGTTT
GCCCCAGCAGGCGAAAATCCTGTTTGATGGTGGTTAACGGCGGGATATAACATGAGCTGTCTTCGGTATC
GTCGTATCCCACTACCGAGATATCCGCACCAACGCGCAGCCCGGACTCGGTAATGGCGCGCATTGCGCCC
AGCGCCATCTGATCGTTGGCAACCAGCATCGCAGTGGGAACGATGCCCTCATTCAGCATTTGCATGGTTT
GTTGAAAACCGGACATGGCACTCCAGTCGCCTTCCCGTTCCGCTATCGGCTGAATTTGATTGCGAGTGAG
ATATTTATGCCAGCCAGCCAGACGCAGACGCGCCGAGACAGAACTTAATGGGCCCGCTAACAGCGCGATT
TGCTGGTGACCCAATGCGACCAGATGCTCCACGCCCAGTCGCGTACCGTCTTCATGGGAGAAAATAATAC
TGTTGATGGGTGTCTGGTCAGAGACATCAAGAAATAACGCCGGAACATTAGTGCAGGCAGCTTCCACAGC
AATGGCATCCTGGTCATCCAGCGGATAGTTAATGATCAGCCCACTGACGCGTTGCGCGAGAAGATTGTGC
ACCGCCGCTTTACAGGCTTCGACGCCGCTTCGTTCTACCATCGACACCACCACGCTGGCACCCAGTTGAT
CGGCGCGAGATTTAATCGCCGCGACAATTTGCGACGGCGCGTGCAGGGCCAGACTGGAGGTGGCAACGCC
AATCAGCAACGACTGTTTGCCCGCCAGTTGTTGTGCCACGCGGTTGGGAATGTAATTCAGCTCCGCCATC
GCCGCTTCCACTTTTTCCCGCGTTTTCGCAGAAACGTGGCTGGCCTGGTTCACCACGCGGGAAACGGTCT
GATAAGAGACACCGGCATACTCTGCGACATCGTATAACGTTACTGGTTTCACATTCACCACCCTGAATTG
ACTCTCTTCCGGGCGCTATCATGCCATACCGCGAAAGGTTTTGCGCCATTCGATGGTGTCCGGGATCTCG
ACGCTCTCCCTTATGCGACTCCTGCATTAGGAAGCAGCCCAGTAGTAGGTTGAGGCCGTTGAGCACCGCC
GCCGCAAGGAATGGTGCATGCAAGGAGATGGCGCCCAACAGTCCCCCGGCCACGGGGCCTGCCACCATAC
CCACGCCGAAACAAGCGCTCATGAGCCCGAAGTGGCGAGCCCGATCTTCCCCATCGGTGATGTCGGCGAT
ATAGGCGCCAGCAACCGCACCTGTGGCGCCGGTGATGCCGGCCACGATGCGTCCGGCGTAGAGGATCGAG
ATCTCGATCCCGCGAAATTAATACGACTCACTATAGGGGAATTGTGAGCGGATAACAATTCCCCTCTAGA
AATAATTTTGTTTAACTTTAAGAAGGAGATATACCATGAAACATCACCATCACCATCACCCCATGAGCGA
TTACGACATCCCCACTACTGAGAATCTTTATTTTCAGGGCGCCATGACTATCAGCCAGGTTAAAGACTAC
CTGAATCTGCAACTTAAAAAGGCTATTCAAATTAACGGAATTGGTGTGGAGGAAATCGCCGACATGGCTG
TGGCTGTCGCCAAGTACTTCGACGTATTGTACGCCATTCACCCAGTTTACGAGAATGTTGAATGCTTATT
TCTGGCCAAGGAAGCTATCAAACGTTTGGGGAAGGTAGCCGATATGGATATTTGCGAAATCGCTAACGGC
GAACGCACCAAACTGGCCATCCGCGCGTTGAAGGACGTGCGTGAATTGCAGGTCTGTTTCGTTAACGACA
AAATCTATGGCGTGCGCCTTACGATTTATAACCGTATTCTTTCGTCTTTGCACCAGATCCAGGACATTAC
CGACTTCCACGAACTGCGTAAAAATATTCGCGTAACTCGTAACCTTGTGGAAGCGTTAGGATACGACAAC
ACTGAGATCAAAGCTCTTGCGAAGAAAATGGGTGATATTCGTGACGAAATTCTTAAAATGCGCTGTCGTG
GGCTGACCCCTCCCGATATTAACATTATCCAATACAAAGAAGAAGCCAAGCGCGTCATCTTAAAAATCAT
TGCCTCGCAAGAGGAGTTTCATCATTTCAAAATCGAAGACCGTTATTAATAATCGAGCACCACCACCACC
ACCACCACTGAGATCCGGCTGCTAACAAAGCCCGAAAGGAAGCTGAGTTGGCTGCTGCCACCGCTGAGCA
ATAACTAGCATAACCCCTTGGGGCCTCTAAACGGGTCTTGAGGGGTTTTTTGCTGAAAGGAGGAACTATA
TCCGGAT
Features (pLannotate 1.2.2; 20 found; start..end, strand, type, name):
     12..440     +  rep_origin     f1 ori (sequence partly withheld): f1 bacteriophage origin of replication; arrow indicates direction of (+) strand synthesis
    493..550     +  promoter       AmpR promoter (fragment): bla
    559..1374    -  CDS            KanR: aminoglycoside phosphotransferase; aph(3')-Ia; confers resistance to kanamycin in bacteria or G418 (Geneticin®) in eukaryotes
   1496..2084    +  rep_origin     ori: high-copy-number ColE1/pMB1/pBR322/pUC origin of replication
   2270..2409    -  misc_feature   bom: basis of mobility region from pBR322
   2511..2702    -  CDS            rop: Rop protein, which maintains plasmids at low copy number; rop
   2719..3099    +  CDS            YPB1_ECOLX: Protein predicted: Swiss-Prot protein existence level 4. From Escherichia coli.
   3171..3462    -  CDS            TcR (fragment): tetracycline efflux protein; tet; confers resistance to tetracycline
   3477..3498    -  protein_bind   CAP binding site: CAP binding activates transcription in the presence of cAMP. E. coli catabolite activator protein
   3511..4593    -  CDS            lacI: lac repressor; lacI; The lac repressor binds to the lac operator to inhibit transcription in E. coli. This inhibition can be relieved by adding lactose or isopropyl-β-D-thiogalactopyranoside (IPTG).
   4594..4671    -  promoter       lacI promoter: lacI
   4679..4958    -  CDS            TcR (fragment): tetracycline efflux protein; tet; confers resistance to tetracycline
   4980..4998    +  promoter       T7 promoter: promoter for bacteriophage T7 RNA polymerase
   4999..5023    +  protein_bind   lac operator: The lac repressor binds to the lac operator to inhibit transcription in E. coli. This inhibition can be relieved by adding lactose or isopropyl-β-D-thiogalactopyranoside (IPTG). lac repressor encoded by lacI
   5038..5060    +  RBS            RBS: efficient ribosome binding site from bacteriophage T7 gene 10 (Olins and Rangwala, 1989)
   5073..5091    +  CDS            7xHis (fragment): 6xHis affinity tag
   5120..5140    +  CDS            capTEV™ (fragment): composite tag for in vivo biotinylation, TEV protease cleavage, and 6xHis tagging
   5789..5809    +  CDS            9xHis (fragment): 9xHis affinity tag
   5819..5868    +  CDS            SET1 (fragment): solubility-enhancement tag derived from T7 phage gene 10B
   5876..5923    +  terminator     T7 terminator: transcription terminator for bacteriophage T7 RNA polymerase
