[The description below was written by a language model from this plasmid's Addgene catalogue record and pLannotate feature annotations shown in this document.]
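Description:
pMH-HT_SsCHAD-H29A-R32A-R36A-R69A is a bacterial expression plasmid of about 5.9 kb, built on the pMH-HT backbone, for producing a mutant CHAD domain protein from the archaeon Sulfolobus solfataricus in E. coli. The feature table shows a pET-style architecture. A ColE1/pBR322-type origin is accompanied by the bom region and the rop gene, which fits the low copy number listed in the record. An f1 phage origin is also present. Selection is by kanamycin through an aminoglycoside phosphotransferase gene. Short tetracycline-resistance fragments flanking the lacI region appear to be non-functional remnants of the ancestral backbone.

The 636 bp SsCHAD insert, introduced by Gibson cloning, lies between a T7 promoter with an adjacent lac operator and T7 gene 10 ribosome binding site upstream, and a T7 terminator downstream. The plasmid carries its own lacI gene and promoter, so transcription is repressed until IPTG is added. Expression also requires a host that supplies T7 RNA polymerase. The backbone provides an N-terminal 6xHis tag followed by a TEV protease cleavage site, allowing metal-affinity purification and later removal of the tag. The annotation also detects a short His-tag fragment and a small gene 10B-derived fragment just downstream of the insert. The record does not say whether these are translated, and the catalogue lists only the N-terminal tag.

The encoded protein carries four alanine substitutions, at His29, Arg32, Arg36 and Arg69. The associated study characterised CHAD domains as inorganic polyphosphate-binding modules, so this replacement of basic residues presumably probes their contribution to polyphosphate binding, although the record does not state this explicitly.
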