Addgene plasmid #127787: pMH-HT_SsCHAD-H29A-R32A-R36A-R69A
Purpose: Expresses a SsCHAD mutant protein in E. coli cells
Depositing lab: Michael Hothorn. Depositing organization: University of Geneva. Publication: Molecular characterization of CHAD domains as inorganic polyphosphate-binding modules. Lorenzo-Orts L, Hohmann U, Zhu J, Hothorn M. Life Sci Alliance. 2019 May 27;2(3). pii: 2/3/e201900385. doi: 10.26508/lsa.201900385. Print 2019 Jun. PubMed 31133615.
Backbone
  Vector backbone: pMH-HT
  Backbone manufacturer: Michael Hothorn
  Backbone size w/o insert (bp): 5313
  Total vector size (bp): 5949
  Vector type: Bacterial Expression
Growth in bacteria
  Bacterial resistance: Kanamycin, 50 μg/mL
  Growth temperature: 37°C
  Growth strain: DH5alpha
  Copy number: Low Copy
Gene/Insert
  Gene/Insert name: SsCHAD (alt name: Q97YW1)
  Species: Sulfolobus solfataricus
  Insert size (bp): 636
  Mutation: mutations in His29, Arg32, Arg36 and Arg69 to Ala
  Entrez Gene: SULM_RS11045 (a.k.a. SULM_RS11045, SULM_11050)
  Tag / fusion protein: 6xHis tag + TEV cleavage site (N terminal on backbone)
  Cloning method: Gibson Cloning
  Sequencing primers: 5′ TGCGTCCGGCGTAGAGGATCGAGATCT; 3′ CAGCTTCCTTTCGGGCTTTGTTAGCAG
Terms and licenses: Academic/Nonprofit Terms; Industry Terms: Not Available to Industry
How to cite: pMH-HT_SsCHAD-H29A-R32A-R36A-R69A was a gift from Michael Hothorn (Addgene plasmid # 127787 ; http://n2t.net/addgene:127787 ; RRID:Addgene_127787)
